>Addgene plasmid #15215 | pEGFP hsp70 | addgene full sequence | sequence record 209518 | Addgene NGS Result
TAATAGTAATCAATTACGGGGTCATTAGTTCATAGCCCATATATGGAGTTCCGCGTTACATAACTTACGG
TAAATGGCCCGCCTGGCTGACCGCCCAACGACCCCCGCCCATTGACGTCAATAATGACGTATGTTCCCAT
AGTAACGCCAATAGGGACTTTCCATTGACGTCAATGGGTGGAGTATTTACGGTAAACTGCCCACTTGGCA
GTACATCAAGTGTATCATATGCCAAGTACGCCCCCTATTGACGTCAATGACGGTAAATGGCCCGCCTGGC
ATTATGCCCAGTACATGACCTTATGGGACTTTCCTACTTGGCAGTACATCTACGTATTAGTCATCGCTAT
TACCATGGTGATGCGGTTTTGGCAGTACATCAATGGGCGTGGATAGCGGTTTGACTCACGGGGATTTCCA
AGTCTCCACCCCATTGACGTCAATGGGAGTTTGTTTTGGCACCAAAATCAACGGGACTTTCCAAAATGTC
GTAACAACTCCGCCCCATTGACGCAAATGGGCGGTAGGCGTGTACGGTGGGAGGTCTATATAAGCAGAGC
TGGTTTAGTGAACCGTCAGATCCGCTAGCGCTACCGGTCGCCACCATGGTGAGCAAGGGCGAGGAGCTGT
TCACCGGGGTGGTGCCCATCCTGGTCGAGCTGGACGGCGACGTAAACGGCCACAAGTTCAGCGTGTCCGG
CGAGGGCGAGGGCGATGCCACCTACGGCAAGCTGACCCTGAAGTTCATCTGCACCACCGGCAAGCTGCCC
GTGCCCTGGCCCACCCTCGTGACCACCCTGACCTACGGCGTGCAGTGCTTCAGCCGCTACCCCGACCACA
TGAAGCAGCACGACTTCTTCAAGTCCGCCATGCCCGAAGGCTACGTCCAGGAGCGCACCATCTTCTTCAA
GGACGACGGCAACTACAAGACCCGCGCCGAGGTGAAGTTCGAGGGCGACACCCTGGTGAACCGCATCGAG
CTGAAGGGCATCGACTTCAAGGAGGACGGCAACATCCTGGGGCACAAGCTGGAGTACAACTACAACAGCC
ACAACGTCTATATCATGGCCGACAAGCAGAAGAACGGCATCAAGGTGAACTTCAAGATCCGCCACAACAT
CGAGGACGGCAGCGTGCAGCTCGCCGACCACTACCAGCAGAACACCCCCATCGGCGACGGCCCCGTGCTG
CTGCCCGACAACCACTACCTGAGCACCCAGTCCGCCCTGAGCAAAGACCCCAACGAGAAGCGCGATCACA
TGGTCCTGCTGGAGTTCGTGACCGCCGCCGGGATCACTCTCGGCATGGACGAGCTGTACAAGTACTCAGA
TCTCGAGCTCAAGCTTATGGCCAAAGCCGCGGCGATCGGCATCGACCTGGGCACCACCTACTCCTGCGTG
GGGGTGTTCCAACACGGCAAGGTGGAGATCATCGCCAACGACCAGGGCAACCGCACCACCCCCAGCTACG
TGGCCTTCACGGACACCGAGCGGCTCATCGGGGATGCGGCCAAGAACCAGGTGGCGCTGAACCCGCAGAA
CACCGTGTTTGACGCGAAGCGGCTGATCGGCCGCAAGTTCGGCGACCCGGTGGTGCAGTCGGACATGAAG
CACTGGCCTTTCCAGGTGATCAACGACGGAGACAAGCCCAAGGTGCAGGTGAGCTACAAGGGGGAGACCA
AGGCATTCTACCCCGAGGAGATCTCGTCCATGGTGCTGACCAAGATGAAGGAGATCGCCGAGGCGTACCT
GGGCTACCCGGTGACCAACGCGGTGATCACCGTGCCGGCCTACTTCAACGACTCGCAGCGCCAGGCCACC
AAGGATGCGGGTGTGATCGCGGGGCTCAACGTGCTGCGGATCATCAACGAGCCCACGGCCGCCGCCATCG
CCTACGGCCTGGACAGAACGGGCAAGGGGGAGCGCAACGTGCTCATCTTTGACCTGGGCGGGGGCACCTT
CGACGTGTCCATCCTGACGATCGACGACGGCATCTTCGAGGTGAAGGCCACGGCCGGGGACACCCACCTG
GGTGGGGAGGACTTTGACAACAGGCTGGTGAACCACTTCGTGGAGGAGTTCAAGAGAAAACACAAGAAGG
ACATCAGCCAGAACAAGCGAGCCGTGAGGCGGCTGCGCACCGCCTGCGAGAGGGCCAAGAGGACCCTGTC
GTCCAGCACCCAGGCCAGCCTGGAGATCGACTCCCTGTTTGAGGGCATCGACTTCTACACGTCCATCACC
AGGGCGAGGTTCGAGGAGCTGTGCTCCGACCTGTTCCGAAGCACCCTGGAGCCCGTGGAGAAGGCTCTGC
GCGACGCCAAGCTGGACAAGGCCCAGATTCACGACCTGGTCCTGGTCGGGGGCTCCACCCGCATCCCCAA
GGTGCAGAAGCTGCTGCAGGACTTCTTCAACGGGCGCGACCTGAACAAGAGCATCAACCCCGACGAGGCT
GTGGCCTACGGGGCGGCGGTGCAGGCGGCCATCCTGATGGGGGACAAGTCCGAGAACGTGCAGGACCTGC
TGCTGCTGGACGTGGCTCCCCTGTCGCTGGGGCTGGAGACGGCCGGAGGCGTGATGACTGCCCTGATCAA
GCGCAACTCCACCATCCCCACCAAGCAGACGCAGATCTTCACCACCTACTCCGACAACCAACCCGGGGTG
CTGATCCAGGTGTACGAGGGCGAGAGGGCCATGACGAAAGACAACAATCTGTTGGGGCGCTTCGAGCTGA
GCGGCATCCCTCCGGCCCCCAGGGGCGTGCCCCAGATCGAGGTGACCTTCGACATCGATGCCAACGGCAT
CCTGAACGTCACGGCCACGGACAAGAGCACCGGCAAGGCCAACAAGATCACCATCACCAACGACAAGGGC
CGCCTGAGCAAGGAGGAGATCGAGCGCATGGTGCAGGAGGCGGAGAAGTACAAAGCGGAGGACGAGGTGC
AGCGCGAGAGGGTGTCAGCCAAGAACGCCCTGGAGTCCTACGCCTTCAACATGAAGAGCGCCGTGGAGGA
TGAGGGGCTCAAGGGCAAGATCAGCGAGGCCGACAAGAAGAAGGTGCTGGACAAGTGTCAAGAGGTCATC
TCGTGGCTGGACGCCAACACCTTGGCCGAGAAGGACGAGTTTGAGCACAAGAGGAAGGAGCTGGAGCAGG
TGTGTAACCCCATCATCAGCGGACTGTACCAGGGTGCCGGTGGTCCCGGGCCTGGGGGCTTCGGGGCTCA
GGGTCCCAAGGGAGGGTCTGGGTCAGGCCCCACCATTGAGGAGGTAGATTAGGGGCCTTTCCAAGATTGC
TGTTTTTGTTTTGGAGCTTCAAGACTTTGCATTTCCTAGTATTTCTGTTTGTCAGTTCTCAATTTCCTGT
GTTTGCAATGTTGAAATTTTTTGGTGAAGTCGGATCCACCGGATCTAGATAACTGATCATAATCAGCCAT
ACCACATTTGTAGAGGAAGGGCGAATTCCAGCACACTGGCGGCCGTTACTAGTGGATCCGAGCTCGGTAC
CAAGCTTCGAATTCTGCAGTCGACGGTACCGCGGGCCCGGGATCCACCGGATCTAGATAACTGATCATAA
TCAGCCATACCACATTTGTAGAGGTTTTACTTGCTTTAAAAAACCTCCCACACCTCCCCCTGAACCTGAA
ACATAAAATGAATGCAATTGTTGTTGTTAACTTGTTTATTGCAGCTTATAATGGTTACAAATAAAGCAAT
AGCATCACAAATTTCACAAATAAAGCATTTTTTTCACTGCATTCTAGTTGTGGTTTGTCCAAACTCATCA
ATGTATCTTAACGCGTAAATTGTAAGCGTTAATATTTTGTTAAAATTCGCGTTAAATTTTTGTTAAATCA
GCTCATTTTTTAACCAATAGGCCGAAATCGGCAAAATCCCTTATAAATCAAAAGAATAGACCGAGATAGG
GT
[37 nt withheld, positions 3923-3959]
AAAGAACGTGGACTCCAACGTCAAAGG
[49 nt withheld, positions 3987-4035]
T
[91 nt withheld, positions 4037-4127]
G
[124 nt withheld, positions 4129-4252]
CAGGTGGCACTTTTCGGGGAAATGTGCGCGGAACCCCTATTTGTTTATTTTTCTAAATACATTCAAATAT
GTATCCGCTCATGAGACAATAACCCTGATAAATGCTTCAATAATATTGAAAAAGGAAGAGTCCTGAGGCG
GAAAGAACCAGCTGTGGAATGTGTGTCAGTTAGGGTGTGGAAAGTCCCCAGGCTCCCCAGCAGGCAGAAG
TATGCAAAGCATGCATCTCAATTAGTCAGCAACCAGGTGTGGAAAGTCCCCAGGCTCCCCAGCAGGCAGA
AGTATGCAAAGCATGCATCTCAATTAGTCAGCAACCATAGTCCCGCCCCTAACTCCGCCCATCCCGCCCC
TAACTCCGCCCAGTTCCGCCCATTCTCCGCCCCATGGCTGACTAATTTTTTTTATTTATGCAGAGGCCGA
GGCCGCCTCGGCCTCTGAGCTATTCCAGAAGTAGTGAGGAGGCTTTTTTGGAGGCCTAGGCTTTTGCAAA
GATCGATCAAGAGACAGGATGAGGATCGTTTCGCATGATTGAACAAGATGGATTGCACGCAGGTTCTCCG
GCCGCTTGGGTGGAGAGGCTATTCGGCTATGACTGGGCACAACAGACAATCGGCTGCTCTGATGCCGCCG
TGTTCCGGCTGTCAGCGCAGGGGCGCCCGGTTCTTTTTGTCAAGACCGACCTGTCCGGTGCCCTGAATGA
ACTGCAAGACGAGGCAGCGCGGCTATCGTGGCTGGCCACGACGGGCGTTCCTTGCGCAGCTGTGCTCGAC
GTTGTCACTGAAGCGGGAAGGGACTGGCTGCTATTGGGCGAAGTGCCGGGGCAGGATCTCCTGTCATCTC
ACCTTGCTCCTGCCGAGAAAGTATCCATCATGGCTGATGCAATGCGGCGGCTGCATACGCTTGATCCGGC
TACCTGCCCATTCGACCACCAAGCGAAACATCGCATCGAGCGAGCACGTACTCGGATGGAAGCCGGTCTT
GTCGATCAGGATGATCTGGACGAAGAGCATCAGGGGCTCGCGCCAGCCGAACTGTTCGCCAGGCTCAAGG
CGAGCATGCCCGACGGCGAGGATCTCGTCGTGACCCATGGCGATGCCTGCTTGCCGAATATCATGGTGGA
AAATGGCCGCTTTTCTGGATTCATCGACTGTGGCCGGCTGGGTGTGGCGGACCGCTATCAGGACATAGCG
TTGGCTACCCGTGATATTGCTGAAGAGCTTGGCGGCGAATGGGCTGACCGCTTCCTCGTGCTTTACGGTA
TCGCCGCTCCCGATTCGCAGCGCATCGCCTTCTATCGCCTTCTTGACGAGTTCTTCTGAGCGGGACTCTG
GGGTTCGAAATGACCGACCAAGCGACGCCCAACCTGCCATCACGAGATTTCGATTCCACCGCCGCCTTCT
ATGAAAGGTTGGGCTTCGGAATCGTTTTCCGGGACGCCGGCTGGATGATCCTCCAGCGCGGGGATCTCAT
GCTGGAGTTCTTCGCCCACCCTAGGGGGAGGCTAACTGAAACACGGAAGGAGACAATACCGGAAGGAACC
CGCGCTATGACGGCAATAAAAAGACAGAATAAAACGCACGGTGTTGGGTCGTTTGTTCATAAACGCGGGG
TTCGGTCCCAGGGCTGGCACTCTGTCGATACCCCACCGAGACCCCATTGGGGCCAATACGCCCGCGTTTC
TTCCTTTTCCCCACCCCACCCCCCAAGTTCGGGTGAAGGCCCAGGGCTCGCAGCCAACGTCGGGGCGGCA
GGCCCTGCCATAGCCTCAGGTTACTCATATATACTTTAGATTGATTTAAAACTTCATTTTTAATTTAAAA
GGATCTAGGTGAAGATCCTTTTTGATAATCTCATGACCAAAATCCCTTAACGTGAGTTTTCGTTCCACTG
AGCGTCAGACCCCGTAGAAAAGATCAAAGGATCTTCTTGAGATCCTTTTTTTCTGCGCGTAATCTGCTGC
TTGCAAACAAAAAAACCACCGCTACCAGCGGTGGTTTGTTTGCCGGATCAAGAGCTACCAACTCTTTTTC
CGAAGGTAACTGGCTTCAGCAGAGCGCAGATACCAAATACTGTTCTTCTAGTGTAGCCGTAGTTAGGCCA
CCACTTCAAGAACTCTGTAGCACCGCCTACATACCTCGCTCTGCTAATCCTGTTACCAGTGGCTGCTGCC
AGTGGCGATAAGTCGTGTCTTACCGGGTTGGACTCAAGACGATAGTTACCGGATAAGGCGCAGCGGTCGG
GCTGAACGGGGGGTTCGTGCACACAGCCCAGCTTGGAGCGAACGACCTACACCGAACTGAGATACCTACA
GCGTGAGCTATGAGAAAGCGCCACGCTTCCCGAAGGGAGAAAGGCGGACAGGTATCCGGTAAGCGGCAGG
GTCGGAACAGGAGAGCGCACGAGGGAGCTTCCAGGGGGAAACGCCTGGTATCTTTATAGTCCTGTCGGGT
TTCGCCACCTCTGACTTGAGCGTCGATTTTTGTGATGCTCGTCAGGGGGGCGGAGCCTATGGAAAAACGC
CAGCAACGCGGCCTTTTTACGGTTCCTGGCCTTTTGCTGGCCTTTTGCTCACATGTTCTTTCCTGCGTTA
TCCCCTGATTCTGTGGATAACCGTATTACCGCCATGCATTAGTTAT
Features (pLannotate 1.2.2; 16 found; start..end, strand, type, name):
     54..357     +  enhancer       CMV enhancer: human cytomegalovirus immediate early enhancer
    358..561     +  promoter       CMV promoter: human cytomegalovirus (CMV) immediate early promoter
    606..1322    +  CDS            EGFP: EGFP is a basic (constitutively fluorescent) green fluorescent protein published in 1996, derived from Aequorea victoria. It is reported to be a rapidly-maturing weak dimer with moderate acid sensitivity.
   1324..1346    +  misc_feature   MCS (fragment): multiple cloning site
   1347..3269    +  CDS            HSPA1A: HS71A_HUMAN - Also known as HSP72 From Homo sapiens (Human).
   3501..3545    +  misc_feature   MCS (fragment): multiple cloning site
   3562..3646    +  CDS            large T antigen (fragment): large T antigen from SV40 (simian virus 40)
   3669..3790    +  polyA_signal   SV40 poly(A) signal: SV40 polyadenylation signal
   3824..4252    -  rep_origin     f1 ori (sequence partly withheld): f1 bacteriophage origin of replication; arrow indicates direction of (+) strand synthesis
   4279..4383    +  promoter       AmpR promoter: bla
   4385..4742    +  promoter       SV40 promoter: SV40 enhancer and early promoter
   4777..5571    +  CDS            NeoR/KanR: aminoglycoside phosphotransferase from Tn5; aph(3')-II (or nptII); confers resistance to neomycin, kanamycin, and G418 (Geneticin®)
   5592..5744    +  CDS            ble (fragment): BLE_KLEPN - Experimental evidence at protein level: Swiss-Prot protein existence level 1. Binding protein with a strong affinity to the bleomycin family of antibiotics. Binds to CL990; an antimitotic-antibiotic compound. From Klebsiella pneumoniae.
   5803..5850    +  polyA_signal   HSV TK poly(A) signal: herpes simplex virus thymidine kinase polyadenylation signal (Cole and Stacy, 1985)
   5941..5957    -  polyA_signal   bGH poly(A) signal (fragment): bovine growth hormone polyadenylation signal
   6179..6767    +  rep_origin     ori: high-copy-number ColE1/pMB1/pBR322/pUC origin of replication
