[The description below was written by a language model from this plasmid's Addgene catalogue record and pLannotate feature annotations shown in this document.]
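Description:
pEGFP hsp70 is a mammalian expression plasmid built on the Clontech pEGFP-C3 backbone, carrying human hsp70 (HSPA1A, the heat-inducible 70 kDa chaperone) cloned between the HindIII and BamHI sites of the multiple cloning site, both of which were preserved. The sequenced construct is 6,888 nt. Expression is driven by the human cytomegalovirus immediate early enhancer and promoter. The EGFP coding sequence lies directly upstream of the insert, separated only by a short stretch of polylinker, so the product is an N-terminally EGFP-tagged Hsp70 fusion. The transcript is terminated by the SV40 polyadenylation signal. The small large T antigen fragment annotated just before it is most likely part of that SV40-derived terminator region rather than a functional element.

The plasmid is propagated in E. coli at high copy through a ColE1/pUC-type origin and also carries an f1 origin for single-stranded DNA production. A single NeoR/KanR gene (Tn5 aminoglycoside phosphotransferase) serves both hosts. A bacterial bla-type promoter gives kanamycin resistance in E. coli, while the adjacent SV40 enhancer/early promoter, together with the HSV TK polyadenylation signal, gives G418 selection of stably transfected mammalian cells. The short ble and bGH poly(A) fragments in the table appear to be annotation remnants of the backbone.

The repository's sequencing found an extra arginine, R469, relative to the reference hsp70 sequence. The associated publication concerns Hsp70 dynamics in living cells in response to heat shock and protein aggregation, consistent with use of the construct for fluorescence imaging of Hsp70 localization and mobility.
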