Addgene plasmid #15215: pEGFP hsp70
Depositing lab: Lois Greene. Depositing organization: National Heart, Lung, and Blood Institute (NHLBI). Publication: Hsp70 dynamics in vivo: effect of heat shock and protein aggregation. Zeng XC, Bhasin S, Wu X, Lee JG, Maffi S, Nichols CJ, Lee KJ, Taylor JP, Greene LE, Eisenberg E. J Cell Sci. 2004 Oct 1. 117(Pt 21):4991-5000. 10.1242/jcs.01373 PubMed 15367583.
Backbone
  Vector backbone: pEGFP-C3
  Backbone manufacturer: Clontech
  Backbone size w/o insert (bp): 4727
  Vector type: Mammalian Expression
  Selectable markers: Neomycin (select with G418)
Growth in bacteria
  Bacterial resistance: Kanamycin, 50 μg/mL
  Growth temperature: 37°C
  Growth strain: DH5alpha
  Copy number: High Copy
Gene/Insert
  Gene/Insert name: hsp70
  Species: H. sapiens (human)
  GenBank ID: M11717
  Entrez Gene: HSPA1A (a.k.a. HEL-S-103, HSP70, HSP70-1, HSP70-1A, HSP70-2, HSP70.1, HSP70.2, HSP70I, HSP72, HSPA1)
  Tag / fusion protein: EGFP (N terminal on backbone)
  Cloning method: Restriction Enzyme; 5′ cloning site HindIII (not destroyed); 3′ cloning site BamHI (not destroyed)
  Sequencing primers: 5′ EGFP-C primer; 3′ SV40pA-R
Terms and licenses: Academic/Nonprofit Terms; Industry Terms: Not Available to Industry
Depositor comments: Please note that Addgene's sequencing results indicate the presence of an extra Arginine, R469, when compared to the reference sequence M11717.
How to cite: pEGFP hsp70 was a gift from Lois Greene (Addgene plasmid # 15215 ; http://n2t.net/addgene:15215 ; RRID:Addgene_15215)
