>Addgene plasmid #15215 | pEGFP hsp70 | addgene partial sequence | sequence record 104211 | hsp70-R 5'-TGTAGCTCACCTGCACCTTG-3'
GGCCAGTGCTTCATGTCCGACTGCACCACCGGGTCGCCGAACTTGCGGCCGATCAGCCGCTTCGCGTCAA
ACACGGTGTTCTGCGGGTTCAGCGCCACCTGGTTCTTGGCCGCATCCCCGATGAGCCGCTCGGTGTCCGT
GAAGGCCACGTAGCTGGGGGTGGTGCGGTTGCCCTGGTCGTTGGCGATGATCTCCACCTTGCCGTGTTGG
AACACCCCCACGCAGGAGTAGGTGGTGCCCAGGTCGATGCCGATCGCCGCGGCTTTGGCCATAAGCTTGA
GCTCGAGATCTGAGTACTTGTACAGCTCGTCCATGCCGAGAGTGATCCCGGCGGCGGTCACGAACTCCAG
CAGGACCATGTGATCGCGCTTCTCGTTGGGGTCTTTGCTCAGGGCGGACTGGGTGCTCAGGTAGTGGTTG
TCGGGCAGCAGCACGGGGCCGTCGCCGATGGGGGTGTTCTGCTGGTAGTGGTCGGCGAGCTGCACGCTGC
CGTCCTCGATGTTGTGGCGGATCTTGAAGTTCACCTTGATGCCGTTCTTCTGCTTGTCGGCCATGATATA
GACGTTGTGGCTGTTGTAGTTGTACTCCAGCTTGTGCCCCAGGATGTTGCCGTCCTCCTTGAAGTCGATG
CCCTTCAGCTCGATGCGGTTCACCAGGGTGTCGCCCTCGAACTTCACCTCGGCGCGGGTCTTGTAGTTGC
CGTCGTCCTTGAAGAAGATGGTGCGCTCCTGGACGTAGCCTTCGGGCATGGCGGACTTGAAGAAGTCGTG
CTGCTTCATGTGGTCGGGGTAGCGGCTGAAGCACTGCACGCCGT
